Addgene plasmid #107049: pX601-miniCMV-SaCas9-U6-LacZvsSaCas9 sgRNA
Purpose: All-in-one vectors expressing both SaCas9 and LacZ sgRNA
Depositing lab: Alex Hewitt. Depositing organization: Centre for Eye Research Australia.
Backbone
  Vector backbone: pAAV
  Vector type: Mammalian Expression, AAV, CRISPR
Growth in bacteria
  Bacterial resistance: Ampicillin, 100 μg/mL
  Growth temperature: 37°C
  Growth strain: NEB Stable
  Copy number: High Copy
Gene/Insert
  Gene/Insert name: SaCas9
  gRNA/shRNA sequence: GCTTTGCGAATACGCCCACGCG
  Species: Synthetic
  Cloning method: Restriction Enzyme; 5′ cloning site unknown (unknown if destroyed); 3′ cloning site unknown (unknown if destroyed)
Terms and licenses: Academic/Nonprofit Terms; Industry Terms: Not Available to Industry
Depositor comments: LacZ sgRNA for SaCas9
How to cite: pX601-miniCMV-SaCas9-U6-LacZvsSaCas9 sgRNA was a gift from Alex Hewitt (Addgene plasmid # 107049 ; http://n2t.net/addgene:107049 ; RRID:Addgene_107049)
