[The description below was written by a language model from this plasmid's Addgene catalogue record and pLannotate feature annotations shown in this document.]
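Description:
pX601-miniCMV-SaCas9-U6-LacZvsSaCas9 sgRNA is an all-in-one AAV transfer plasmid on a pAAV backbone, designed to deliver both Staphylococcus aureus Cas9 and its guide RNA to mammalian cells from a single vector. The sequenced record is 6,779 nt. In bacteria it is maintained at high copy through a ColE1/pUC-type origin and selected with ampicillin via the bla gene. An f1 phage origin is also present, along with small remnants of pBR322 bom and rop sequences. AAV2 inverted terminal repeats flank the payload and provide the signals for replication and packaging into AAV particles. The downstream ITR is annotated intact, whereas the upstream one is detected only as short fragments. The record alone cannot show whether this reflects a real deletion or the difficulty of sequencing these repeats.

Between the ITRs lie two expression units. A minimal CMV promoter, preceded by a T7 promoter, drives the SaCas9 coding sequence, which is fused at its C-terminus to a bipartite nucleoplasmin nuclear localization signal and a 3xHA epitope tag for detection. This unit is terminated by a short synthetic polyadenylation signal. The compact promoter and poly(A) elements, together with the small SaCas9 ortholog, help keep the cassette within AAV packaging capacity. Downstream, a human U6 RNA polymerase III promoter transcribes a LacZ-targeting spacer joined to the SaCas9 guide RNA scaffold. The record does not state the intended application beyond co-expression of SaCas9 and a LacZ sgRNA. Guides against LacZ are commonly used as non-targeting controls in mammalian genome-editing experiments.
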