Features (pLannotate 1.2.2; 20 found; start..end, strand, type, name):
     13..40      +  repeat_region  AAV2 ITR (fragment): inverted terminal repeat of adeno-associated virus serotype 2 inverted
     69..96      +  repeat_region  AAV2 ITR (fragment): inverted terminal repeat of adeno-associated virus serotype 2 inverted
    144..162     +  promoter       T7 promoter: promoter for bacteriophage T7 RNA polymerase
    181..219     +  promoter       minimal CMV promoter: human cytomegalovirus (CMV) immediate early promoter
    323..3478    +  CDS            cas9: CAS9_STAAU - Experimental evidence at protein level: Swiss-Prot protein existence level 1. CRISPR (clustered regularly interspaced short palindromic repeat) is an adaptive immune system that provides protection against mobile genetic elements (viruses, transposable elements and conjugative plasmids). CRISPR clusters contain spacers, sequences complementary to antecedent mobile elements, and target invading nucleic acids. CRISPR clusters are transcribed and processed into CRISPR RNA (crRNA). In type II CRISPR systems correct processing of pre-crRNA requires a trans- encoded small RNA (tracrRNA)
   3479..3526    +  CDS            nucleoplasmin NLS: bipartite nuclear localization signal from nucleoplasmin
   3533..3549    +  CDS            3xHA (fragment): three tandem HA epitope tags
   3560..3576    +  CDS            3xHA (fragment): three tandem HA epitope tags
   3587..3615    +  CDS            3xHA (fragment): three tandem HA epitope tags
   3623..3670    +  polyA_signal   poly(A) signal: synthetic polyadenylation signal
   3677..3917    +  promoter       U6 promoter: RNA polymerase III promoter for human U6 snRNA
   3948..4023    +  misc_RNA       Sa gRNA scaffold: guide RNA scaffold for the Staphylococcus aureus CRISPR/Cas9 system
   4043..4183    +  repeat_region  AAV2 ITR: inverted terminal repeat of adeno-associated virus serotype 2 inverted
   4188..4239    -  misc_feature   bom (fragment): basis of mobility region from pBR322
   4258..4713    +  rep_origin     f1 ori (sequence partly withheld): f1 bacteriophage origin of replication; arrow indicates direction of (+) strand synthesis
   4714..4763    -  misc_feature   bom (fragment): basis of mobility region from pBR322
   4865..4900    -  CDS            rop (fragment): Rop protein, which maintains plasmids at low copy number; rop
   4995..5099    +  promoter       AmpR promoter: bla
   5100..5960    +  CDS            AmpR: β-lactamase; bla; confers resistance to ampicillin, carbenicillin, and related antibiotics
   6131..6719    +  rep_origin     ori: high-copy-number ColE1/pMB1/pBR322/pUC origin of replication
>Addgene plasmid #107049 | pX601-miniCMV-SaCas9-U6-LacZvsSaCas9 sgRNA | addgene full sequence | sequence record 208585 | Addgene NGS Result
TCCTGCAGGCAGCTGCGCGCTCGCTCGCTCACTGAGGCCGCCCGGGCGTCGGGCGACCTTTGGTCGCCCG
GCCTCAGTGAGCGAGCGAGCGCGCAGAGAGGGAGTGGCCAACTCCATCACTAGGGGTTCCTGCGGCCTCT
AGATAATACGACTCACTATAGGGGGATCCACGTATGTCGAGGTAGGCGTGTACGGTGGGAGGCCTATATA
AGCAGAGCTCGTTTAGTGAACCGTCAGATCGCCTGGAGGTACCGCCACCACCGGTGCCACCATGGCCCCA
AAGAAGAAGCGGAAGGTCGGTATCCACGGAGTCCCAGCAGCCAAGCGGAACTACATCCTGGGCCTGGACA
TCGGCATCACCAGCGTGGGCTACGGCATCATCGACTACGAGACACGGGACGTGATCGATGCCGGCGTGCG
GCTGTTCAAAGAGGCCAACGTGGAAAACAACGAGGGCAGGCGGAGCAAGAGAGGCGCCAGAAGGCTGAAG
CGGCGGAGGCGGCATAGAATCCAGAGAGTGAAGAAGCTGCTGTTCGACTACAACCTGCTGACCGACCACA
GCGAGCTGAGCGGCATCAACCCCTACGAGGCCAGAGTGAAGGGCCTGAGCCAGAAGCTGAGCGAGGAAGA
GTTCTCTGCCGCCCTGCTGCACCTGGCCAAGAGAAGAGGCGTGCACAACGTGAACGAGGTGGAAGAGGAC
ACCGGCAACGAGCTGTCCACCAAAGAGCAGATCAGCCGGAACAGCAAGGCCCTGGAAGAGAAATACGTGG
CCGAACTGCAGCTGGAACGGCTGAAGAAAGACGGCGAAGTGCGGGGCAGCATCAACAGATTCAAGACCAG
CGACTACGTGAAAGAAGCCAAACAGCTGCTGAAGGTGCAGAAGGCCTACCACCAGCTGGACCAGAGCTTC
ATCGACACCTACATCGACCTGCTGGAAACCCGGCGGACCTACTATGAGGGACCTGGCGAGGGCAGCCCCT
TCGGCTGGAAGGACATCAAAGAATGGTACGAGATGCTGATGGGCCACTGCACCTACTTCCCCGAGGAACT
GCGGAGCGTGAAGTACGCCTACAACGCCGACCTGTACAACGCCCTGAACGACCTGAACAATCTCGTGATC
ACCAGGGACGAGAACGAGAAGCTGGAATATTACGAGAAGTTCCAGATCATCGAGAACGTGTTCAAGCAGA
AGAAGAAGCCCACCCTGAAGCAGATCGCCAAAGAAATCCTCGTGAACGAAGAGGATATTAAGGGCTACAG
AGTGACCAGCACCGGCAAGCCCGAGTTCACCAACCTGAAGGTGTACCACGACATCAAGGACATTACCGCC
CGGAAAGAGATTATTGAGAACGCCGAGCTGCTGGATCAGATTGCCAAGATCCTGACCATCTACCAGAGCA
GCGAGGACATCCAGGAAGAACTGACCAATCTGAACTCCGAGCTGACCCAGGAAGAGATCGAGCAGATCTC
TAATCTGAAGGGCTATACCGGCACCCACAACCTGAGCCTGAAGGCCATCAACCTGATCCTGGACGAGCTG
TGGCACACCAACGACAACCAGATCGCTATCTTCAACCGGCTGAAGCTGGTGCCCAAGAAGGTGGACCTGT
CCCAGCAGAAAGAGATCCCCACCACCCTGGTGGACGACTTCATCCTGAGCCCCGTCGTGAAGAGAAGCTT
CATCCAGAGCATCAAAGTGATCAACGCCATCATCAAGAAGTACGGCCTGCCCAACGACATCATTATCGAG
CTGGCCCGCGAGAAGAACTCCAAGGACGCCCAGAAAATGATCAACGAGATGCAGAAGCGGAACCGGCAGA
CCAACGAGCGGATCGAGGAAATCATCCGGACCACCGGCAAAGAGAACGCCAAGTACCTGATCGAGAAGAT
CAAGCTGCACGACATGCAGGAAGGCAAGTGCCTGTACAGCCTGGAAGCCATCCCTCTGGAAGATCTGCTG
AACAACCCCTTCAACTATGAGGTGGACCACATCATCCCCAGAAGCGTGTCCTTCGACAACAGCTTCAACA
ACAAGGTGCTCGTGAAGCAGGAAGAAAACAGCAAGAAGGGCAACCGGACCCCATTCCAGTACCTGAGCAG
CAGCGACAGCAAGATCAGCTACGAAACCTTCAAGAAGCACATCCTGAATCTGGCCAAGGGCAAGGGCAGA
ATCAGCAAGACCAAGAAAGAGTATCTGCTGGAAGAACGGGACATCAACAGGTTCTCCGTGCAGAAAGACT
TCATCAACCGGAACCTGGTGGATACCAGATACGCCACCAGAGGCCTGATGAACCTGCTGCGGAGCTACTT
CAGAGTGAACAACCTGGACGTGAAAGTGAAGTCCATCAATGGCGGCTTCACCAGCTTTCTGCGGCGGAAG
TGGAAGTTTAAGAAAGAGCGGAACAAGGGGTACAAGCACCACGCCGAGGACGCCCTGATCATTGCCAACG
CCGATTTCATCTTCAAAGAGTGGAAGAAACTGGACAAGGCCAAAAAAGTGATGGAAAACCAGATGTTCGA
GGAAAAGCAGGCCGAGAGCATGCCCGAGATCGAAACCGAGCAGGAGTACAAAGAGATCTTCATCACCCCC
CACCAGATCAAGCACATTAAGGACTTCAAGGACTACAAGTACAGCCACCGGGTGGACAAGAAGCCTAATA
GAGAGCTGATTAACGACACCCTGTACTCCACCCGGAAGGACGACAAGGGCAACACCCTGATCGTGAACAA
TCTGAACGGCCTGTACGACAAGGACAATGACAAGCTGAAAAAGCTGATCAACAAGAGCCCCGAAAAGCTG
CTGATGTACCACCACGACCCCCAGACCTACCAGAAACTGAAGCTGATTATGGAACAGTACGGCGACGAGA
AGAATCCCCTGTACAAGTACTACGAGGAAACCGGGAACTACCTGACCAAGTACTCCAAAAAGGACAACGG
CCCCGTGATCAAGAAGATTAAGTATTACGGCAACAAACTGAACGCCCATCTGGACATCACCGACGACTAC
CCCAACAGCAGAAACAAGGTCGTGAAGCTGTCCCTGAAGCCCTACAGATTCGACGTGTACCTGGACAATG
GCGTGTACAAGTTCGTGACCGTGAAGAATCTGGATGTGATCAAAAAAGAAAACTACTACGAAGTGAATAG
CAAGTGCTATGAGGAAGCTAAGAAGCTGAAGAAGATCAGCAACCAGGCCGAGTTTATCGCCTCCTTCTAC
AACAACGATCTGATCAAGATCAACGGCGAGCTGTATAGAGTGATCGGCGTGAACAACGACCTGCTGAACC
GGATCGAAGTGAACATGATCGACATCACCTACCGCGAGTACCTGGAAAACATGAACGACAAGAGGCCCCC
CAGGATCATTAAGACAATCGCCTCCAAGACCCAGAGCATTAAGAAGTACAGCACAGACATTCTGGGCAAC
CTGTATGAAGTGAAATCTAAGAAGCACCCTCAGATCATCAAAAAGGGCAAAAGGCCGGCGGCCACGAAAA
AGGCCGGCCAGGCAAAAAAGAAAAAGGGATCCTACCCATACGATGTTCCAGATTACGCTTACCCATACGA
TGTTCCAGATTACGCTTACCCATACGATGTTCCAGATTACGCTTAAGAATTCAATAAAAGATCTTTATTT
TCATTAGATCTGTGTGTTGGTTTTTTGTGTACGCGTGAGGGCCTATTTCCCATGATTCCTTCATATTTGC
ATATACGATACAAGGCTGTTAGAGAGATAATTGGAATTAATTTGACTGTAAACACAAAGATATTAGTACA
AAATACGTGACGTAGAAAGTAATAATTTCTTGGGTAGTTTGCAGTTTTAAAATTATGTTTTAAAATGGAC
TATCATATGCTTACCGTAACTTGAAAGTATTTCGATTTCTTGGCTTTATATATCTTGTGGAAAGGACGAA
ACACCGCTTTGCGAATACGCCCACGCGGTTTTAGTACTCTGGAAACAGAATCTACTAAAACAAGGCAAAA
TGCCGTGTTTATCTCGTCAACTTGTTGGCGAGATTTTTGGGCCCGCGGCCGCAGGAACCCCTAGTGATGG
AGTTGGCCACTCCCTCTCTGCGCGCTCGCTCGCTCACTGAGGCCGGGCGACCAAAGGTCGCCCGACGCCC
GGGCTTTGCCCGGGCGGCCTCAGTGAGCGAGCGAGCGCGCAGCTGCCTGCAGGGGCGCCTGATGCGGTAT
TTTCTCCTTACGCATCTGTGCGGTATTTCACACCGCATA
[95 nt withheld, positions 4240-4334]
T
[46 nt withheld, positions 4336-4381]
C
[141 nt withheld, positions 4383-4523]
CCTTTGACGTTGGAGTCCACGTTCTTT
[37 nt withheld, positions 4551-4587]
ACTCTATCTCGGGCTATTCTTTTGATTTATAAGGGATTTTGCCGATTTCGGTCTATTGGTTAAAAAATGA
GCTGATTTAACAAAAATTTAACGCGAATTTTAACAAAATATTAACGTTTACAATTTTATGGTGCACTCTC
AGTACAATCTGCTCTGATGCCGCATAGTTAAGCCAGCCCCGACACCCGCCAACACCCGCTGACGCGCCCT
GACGGGCTTGTCTGCTCCCGGCATCCGCTTACAGACAAGCTGTGACCGTCTCCGGGAGCTGCATGTGTCA
GAGGTTTTCACCGTCATCACCGAAACGCGCGAGACGAAAGGGCCTCGTGATACGCCTATTTTTATAGGTT
AATGTCATGATAATAATGGTTTCTTAGACGTCAGGTGGCACTTTTCGGGGAAATGTGCGCGGAACCCCTA
TTTGTTTATTTTTCTAAATACATTCAAATATGTATCCGCTCATGAGACAATAACCCTGATAAATGCTTCA
ATAATATTGAAAAAGGAAGAGTATGAGTATTCAACATTTCCGTGTCGCCCTTATTCCCTTTTTTGCGGCA
TTTTGCCTTCCTGTTTTTGCTCACCCAGAAACGCTGGTGAAAGTAAAAGATGCTGAAGATCAGTTGGGTG
CACGAGTGGGTTACATCGAACTGGATCTCAACAGCGGTAAGATCCTTGAGAGTTTTCGCCCCGAAGAACG
TTTTCCAATGATGAGCACTTTTAAAGTTCTGCTATGTGGCGCGGTATTATCCCGTATTGACGCCGGGCAA
GAGCAACTCGGTCGCCGCATACACTATTCTCAGAATGACTTGGTTGAGTACTCACCAGTCACAGAAAAGC
ATCTTACGGATGGCATGACAGTAAGAGAATTATGCAGTGCTGCCATAACCATGAGTGATAACACTGCGGC
CAACTTACTTCTGACAACGATCGGAGGACCGAAGGAGCTAACCGCTTTTTTGCACAACATGGGGGATCAT
GTAACTCGCCTTGATCGTTGGGAACCGGAGCTGAATGAAGCCATACCAAACGACGAGCGTGACACCACGA
TGCCTGTAGCAATGGCAACAACGTTGCGCAAACTATTAACTGGCGAACTACTTACTCTAGCTTCCCGGCA
ACAATTAATAGACTGGATGGAGGCGGATAAAGTTGCAGGACCACTTCTGCGCTCGGCCCTTCCGGCTGGC
TGGTTTATTGCTGATAAATCTGGAGCCGGTGAGCGTGGAAGCCGCGGTATCATTGCAGCACTGGGGCCAG
ATGGTAAGCCCTCCCGTATCGTAGTTATCTACACGACGGGGAGTCAGGCAACTATGGATGAACGAAATAG
ACAGATCGCTGAGATAGGTGCCTCACTGATTAAGCATTGGTAACTGTCAGACCAAGTTTACTCATATATA
CTTTAGATTGATTTAAAACTTCATTTTTAATTTAAAAGGATCTAGGTGAAGATCCTTTTTGATAATCTCA
TGACCAAAATCCCTTAACGTGAGTTTTCGTTCCACTGAGCGTCAGACCCCGTAGAAAAGATCAAAGGATC
TTCTTGAGATCCTTTTTTTCTGCGCGTAATCTGCTGCTTGCAAACAAAAAAACCACCGCTACCAGCGGTG
GTTTGTTTGCCGGATCAAGAGCTACCAACTCTTTTTCCGAAGGTAACTGGCTTCAGCAGAGCGCAGATAC
CAAATACTGTTCTTCTAGTGTAGCCGTAGTTAGGCCACCACTTCAAGAACTCTGTAGCACCGCCTACATA
CCTCGCTCTGCTAATCCTGTTACCAGTGGCTGCTGCCAGTGGCGATAAGTCGTGTCTTACCGGGTTGGAC
TCAAGACGATAGTTACCGGATAAGGCGCAGCGGTCGGGCTGAACGGGGGGTTCGTGCACACAGCCCAGCT
TGGAGCGAACGACCTACACCGAACTGAGATACCTACAGCGTGAGCTATGAGAAAGCGCCACGCTTCCCGA
AGGGAGAAAGGCGGACAGGTATCCGGTAAGCGGCAGGGTCGGAACAGGAGAGCGCACGAGGGAGCTTCCA
GGGGGAAACGCCTGGTATCTTTATAGTCCTGTCGGGTTTCGCCACCTCTGACTTGAGCGTCGATTTTTGT
GATGCTCGTCAGGGGGGCGGAGCCTATGGAAAAACGCCAGCAACGCGGCCTTTTTACGGTTCCTGGCCTT
TTGCTGGCCTTTTGCTCACATG
